>Addgene plasmid #99296 | hSTARR-seq_ORI vector | addgene full sequence | sequence record 409779 | Addgene NGS Result
ATGAGCATCCAACATTTTCGTGTCGCACTCATTCCCTTCTTTGCGGCATTTTGCTTGCCTGTTTTTGCAC
ACCCCGAAACGCTGGTGAAAGTAAAAGATGCTGAAGATCAACTGGGTGCAAGAGTGGGCTATATCGAACT
GGATCTCAATAGCGGCAAGATCCTTGAGTCTTTCCGCCCCGAAGAACGATTCCCGATGATGAGCACTTTC
AAAGTACTGCTATGTGGCGCGGTGTTGTCCCGTATAGACGCCGGGCAAGAGCAGCTTGGTCGCCGTATAC
ACTACTCACAAAACGACTTGGTTGAGTACTCGCCGGTCACGGAAAAGCATCTTACGGATGGCATGACGGT
AAGAGAATTGTGTAGTGCTGCCATTACCATGAGCGACAACACCGCGGCCAACTTACTTCTGACAACGATC
GGAGGCCCTAAGGAGCTGACTGCATTTCTTCATAATATGGGTGATCATGTGACCCGGCTTGACCGCTGGG
AACCAGAGTTGAACGAAGCCATACCGAACGACGAGCGTGATACCACGATGCCAGTAGCAATGGCCACAAC
TCTTCGGAAACTACTCACTGGCGAACTTCTTACTCTAGCATCACGACAGCAGCTCATAGACTGGATGGAG
GCGGACAAAGTAGCAGGACCACTTCTTCGCTCGGCCCTCCCTGCTGGCTGGTTCATTGCTGACAAATCGG
GGGCCGGTGAACGCGGCTCTCGCGGCATCATTGCTGCGCTGGGGCCTGATGGTAAGCCCTCACGAATCGT
AGTGATCTACACGACGGGGAGTCAGGCCACTATGGACGAACGAAATAGGCAGATCGCTGAGATCGGTGCC
TCACTGATCAAGCACTGGTAACCACTGCAGTGGTTTAGCATTTGCGGCCGCTGTCAGACCAAGTTTACTC
ATATATACTTTAGATTGATTTAAAACTTCATTTTTAATTTAAAAGGATCTAGGTGAAGATCCTTTTTGAT
AATCTCATGACATGTGAGCAAAAGGCCAGCAAAAGGCCAGGAACCGTAAAAAGGCCGCGTTGCTGGCGTT
TTTCCATAGGCTCCGCCCCCCTGACGAGCATCACAAAAATCGACGCTCAAGTCAGAGGTGGCGAAACCCG
ACAGGACTATAAAGATACCAGGCGTTTCCCCCTGGAAGCTCCCTCGTGCGCTCTCCTGTTCCGACCCTGC
CGCTTACCGGATACCTGTCCGCCTTTCTCCCTTCGGGAAGCGTGGCGCTTTCTCATAGCTCACGCTGTAG
GTATCTCAGTTCGGTGTAGGTCGTTCGCTCCAAGCTGGGCTGTGTGCACGAACCCCCCGTTCAGCCCGAC
CGCTGCGCCTTATCCGGTAACTATCGTCTTGAGTCCAACCCGGTAAGACACGACTTATCGCCACTGGCAG
CAGCCACTGGTAACAGGATTAGCAGAGCGAGGTATGTAGGCGGTGCTACAGAGTTCTTGAAGTGGTGGCC
TAACTACGGCTACACTAGAAGAACAGTATTTGGTATCTGCGCTCTGCTGAAGCCAGTTACCTTCGGAAAA
AGAGTTGGTAGCTCTTGATCCGGCAAACAAACCACCGCTGGTAGCGGTGGTTTTTTTGTTTGCAAGCAGC
AGATTACGCGCAGAAAAAAAGGATCTCAAGAAGATCCTTTGATCTTTTCTACGGGGTCTGACGCTCAGTG
GAACGAAAACTCACGTTAAGGGATTTTGGGGCCCGGTCGTGAGGCACTGGGCAGGTAAGTATCAAGGTTA
CAAGACAGGTTTAAGGAGACCAATAGAAACTGGGCTTGTCGAGACAGAGAAGACTCTTGCGTTTCTGATA
GGCACCTATTGGTCTTACTGACATCCACTTTGCCTTTCTCTCCACAGGTGTCCACCCTGCAGGCTTAAGC
ATGGCTAGCAAAGGAGAAGAACTCTTCACTGGAGTTGTCCCAATTCTTGTTGAATTAGATTGATCTAGAG
CATGCACCGGTGATATCGCGGCCGCATTAGGCACCCCAGGCTTTACACTTTATGCTTCCGGCTCGTATAA
TGTGTGGATTTTGAGTTAGGATCCGTCGAGATTTTCAGGAGCTAAGGAAGCTAAAATGGAGAAAAAAATC
ACTGGATATACCACCGTTGATATATCCCAATGGCATCGTAAAGAACATTTTGAGGCATTTCAGTCAGTTG
CTCAATGTACCTATAACCAGACCGTTCAGCTGGATATTACGGCCTTTTTAAAGACCGTAAAGAAAAATAA
GCACAAGTTTTATCCGGCCTTTATTCACATTCTTGCCCGCCTGATGAATGCTCATCCGGAATTCCGTATG
GCAATGAAAGACGGTGAGCTGGTGATATGGGATAGTGTTCACCCTTGTTACACCGTTTTCCATGAGCAAA
CTGAAACGTTTTCATCGCTCTGGAGTGAATACCACGACGATTTCCGGCAGTTTCTACACATATATTCGCA
AGATGTGGCGTGTTACGGTGAAAACCTGGCCTATTTCCCTAAAGGGTTTATTGAGAATATGTTTTTCGTC
TCAGCCAATCCCTGGGTGAGTTTCACCAGTTTTGATTTAAACGTGGCCAATATGGACAACTTCTTCGCCC
CCGTTTTCACCATGGGCAAATATTATACGCAAGGCGACAAGGTGCTGATGCCGCTGGCGATTCAGGTTCA
TCATGCCGTTTGTGATGGCTTCCATGTCGGCAGAATGCTTAATGAATTACAACAGTACTGCGATGAGTGG
CAGGGCGGGGCGTAAACGCGTGGATCCGGCTTACTAAAAGCCAGATAACAGTATGCGTATTTGCGCGCTG
ATTTTTGCGGTATAAGAATATATACTGATATGTATACCCGAAGTATGTCAAAAAGAGGTATGCTATGAAG
CAGCGTATTACAGTGACAGTTGACAGCGACAGCTATCAGTTGCTCAAGGCATATATGATGTCAATATCTC
CGGTCTGGTAAGCACAACCATGCAGAATGAAGCCCGTCGTCTGCGTGCCGAACGCTGGAAAGCGGAAAAT
CAGGAAGGGATGGCTGAGGTCGCCCGGTTTATTGAAATGAACGGCTCTTTTGCTGACGAGAACAGGGGCT
GGTGAAATGCAGTTTAAGGTTTACACCTATAAAAGAGAGAGCCGTTATCGTCTGTTTGTGGATGTACAGA
GTGATATTATTGACACGCCCGGGCGACGGATGGTGATCCCCCTGGCCAGTGCACGTCTGCTGTCAGATAA
AGTCTCCCGTGAACTTTACCCGGTGGTGCATATCGGGGATGAAAGCTGGCGCATGATGACCACCGATATG
GCCAGTGTGCCGGTCTCCGTTATCGGGGAAGAAGTGGCTGATCTCAGCCACCGCGAAAATGACATCAAAA
ACGCCATTAACCTGATGTTCTGGGGAATATAAATGTCAGGCTCCCTTATACACAGCCAGTCTGCAGGATA
TCGTCGACGAATTCGGCCGGCCGCTTCGAGCAGACATGATAAGATACATTGATGAGTTTGGACAAACCAC
AACTAGAATGCAGTGAAAAAAATGCTTTATTTGTGAAATTTGTGATGCTATTGCTTTATTTGTAACCATT
ATAAGCTGCAATAAACAAGTTAACAACAACAATTGCATTCATTTTATGTTTCAGGTTCAGGGGGAGGTGT
GGGAGGTTTTTTAAAGCAAGTAAAACCTCTACAAATGTGGTAAAATCGATAAGGATCCGACCGATGCCCT
TGAGAGCCTTCAACCCAGTCAGCTCCTTCCGGTGGGCGCGGGGCATGACTATCGTCGCCGCACTTATGAC
TGTCTTCTTTATCATGCAACTCGTAGGACAGGTGCCGGCAGCGCTCTTCCGCTTCCTCGCTCACTGACTC
GCTGCGCTCGGTCGTTCGGCTGCGGCGAGCGGTATCAGCTCACTCAAAGGCGGTAATACGGTTATCCACA
GAATCAGGGGATAACGCAGGAAAGAACATGTCTTGAGAGACGTACTAGTAACCCTGATAAATGCTTCAAT
AATATTGAAAAAGGACGAGT
Features (pLannotate 1.2.2; 14 found; start..end, strand, type, name):
      1..861     +  CDS            AmpR: β-lactamase confers resistance to ampicillin, carbenicillin, and related antibiotics
   1051..1639    -  rep_origin     ori: high-copy-number ColE1/pMB1/pBR322/pUC origin of replication
   1735..1867    +  intron         chimeric intron: chimera between introns from human β-globin and immunoglobulin heavy chain genes
   1882..1950    +  CDS            cEGFP (fragment): cEGFP is a basic (constitutively fluorescent) green fluorescent protein published in 2008, derived from Aequorea victoria.
   2002..2032    +  promoter       lac UV5 promoter: E. coli lac promoter with an "up" mutation
   2056..2085    +  promoter       cat promoter (fragment): promoter of the E. coli cat gene encoding chloramphenicol acetyltransferase
   2086..2745    +  CDS            CmR: chloramphenicol acetyltransferase; cat; confers resistance to chloramphenicol
   2924..3082    +  CDS            ccdA (fragment): CCDA_ECO57 - Also known as H, letA. Experimental evidence at protein level: Swiss-Prot protein existence level 1. Antitoxin component of a type II toxin-antitoxin (TA) system which inhibits the post-segregational killing (PSK) of plasmid-free cells, also referred to as a plasmid addiction system. Binds to and blocks the activity of CcdB; will also remove bound CcdB protein from the CcdB-GyrA complex by forming a CcdA-CcdB complex, a process termed rejuvenation. Functions as a transcriptional corepressor for the ccdAB operon, repression also requires CcdB (By similarity). From Escherichia coli
   3087..3389    +  CDS            ccdB: CCDB_ECOLI - Also known as G, letB, letD. Experimental evidence at protein level: Swiss-Prot protein existence level 1. Toxic component of a type II toxin-antitoxin (TA) system, functioning in plasmid maintainence. Responsible for the post- segregational killing (PSK) of plasmid-free cells, also referred to as a plasmid addiction system. Half-life of over 2 hours. Cell killing by CcdB is accompanied by filamentation, defects in chromosome and plasmid segregation, defects in cell division, formation of anucleate cells, decreased DNA synthesis and plasmid loss. Interferes with the activity of DN
   3470..3591    -  polyA_signal   SV40 poly(A) signal: SV40 polyadenylation signal
   3614..3682    -  CDS            large T antigen (fragment): large T antigen from SV40 (simian virus 40)
   3698..3827    +  CDS            TcR (fragment): tetracycline efflux protein; tet; confers resistance to tetracycline
   3826..3951    -  rep_origin     RSF ori (fragment): Plasmids containing the RSF 1030 origin of replication can be propagated in E. coli cells that contain additional plasmids with compatible origins.
   3969..4010    +  promoter       AmpR promoter (fragment): bla
