[The description below was written by a language model from this plasmid's Addgene catalogue record and pLannotate feature annotations shown in this document.]
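Description:
hSTARR-seq_ORI vector is an empty mammalian screening backbone for STARR-seq (self-transcribing active regulatory region sequencing), a massively parallel assay in which candidate DNA fragments are tested for enhancer activity in human cells. It is derived from a Promega backbone and is propagated in E. coli through a ColE1/pUC-type origin, with ampicillin resistance (AmpR, β-lactamase) carried on the backbone. The record lists it as low copy, although the annotated origin is of the high-copy type. The sequenced record is 4,010 nt, whereas the catalogue gives a backbone size of 2,537 bp, a difference roughly consistent with the size of the removable bacterial selection cassette.

The distinguishing design feature, stated by the depositor, is that the bacterial origin of replication substitutes for a conventional core promoter, so transcription in mammalian cells is expected to initiate from the ORI. Downstream of the origin lie a chimeric β-globin/immunoglobulin intron, a short GFP-derived fragment, and then a placeholder cassette containing a chloramphenicol resistance gene (CmR) with its promoter and the ccdB toxin gene, followed by an SV40 polyadenylation signal. The ccdB cassette explains the need for a ccdB-resistant strain and dual chloramphenicol/ampicillin selection for the uncut vector. It provides counterselection against parental plasmid once a library replaces it. Library fragments are inserted between the AgeI and SalI sites by In-Fusion cloning, which places each candidate inside the transcription unit. Active enhancers then drive their own transcription, and their abundance among cellular RNAs reports their strength. Small annotated fragments (SV40 large T antigen, TcR, RSF ori) appear to be partial matches to backbone remnants rather than functional elements.
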