Addgene plasmid #99296: hSTARR-seq_ORI vector
Purpose: (Empty Backbone) Vector to measure enhancer activity of candidates from a DNA library by STARR-seq.
Depositing lab: Alexander Stark. Depositing organization: Research Institute of Molecular Pathology (IMP). Publication: Resolving systematic errors in widely used enhancer activity assays in human cells. Muerdter F, Boryn LM, Woodfin AR, Neumayr C, Rath M, Zabidi MA, Pagani M, Haberle V, Kazmar T, Catarino RR, Schernhuber K, Arnold CD, Stark A. Nat Methods. 2017 Dec 11. pii: nmeth.4534. doi: 10.1038/nmeth.4534. PubMed 29256496.
Backbone
  Vector backbone: hSTARR-seq_ORI vector
  Backbone manufacturer: Promega
  Backbone size (bp): 2537
  Vector type: Mammalian Expression ; hSTARR-seq screening vector
Growth in bacteria
  Bacterial resistance: Chloramphenicol and Ampicillin, 25 & 100 μg/mL
  Growth temperature: 37°C
  Growth strain: ccdB Survival
  Copy number: Low Copy
Gene/Insert
  Gene/Insert name: None
Terms and licenses: Academic/Nonprofit Terms; Industry Terms: Not Available to Industry
Depositor comments: This screening vector can screen a DNA library which can be inserted via the AgeI and SalI restriction sides using subsequent In-Fusion reaction (Clontech). In this vector the origin of replication (ORI) substitutes a core promoter . Please see bioRxiv for preprint article. Posted 17 July 2017. DOI: 10.1101/164590
How to cite: hSTARR-seq_ORI vector was a gift from Alexander Stark (Addgene plasmid # 99296 ; http://n2t.net/addgene:99296 ; RRID:Addgene_99296)
